Addgene plasmid #172138: pBad-UXPS
Purpose: bacteria expression plasmid for a UDP/UTP sensor
Depositing lab: Huiwang Ai. Depositing organization: University of Virginia. Publication: Genetically Encoded Green Fluorescent Biosensors for Monitoring UDP-GlcNAc in Live Cells. Li Z, Zhang J, Ai HW. ACS Cent Sci. 2021 Oct 27;7(10):1763-1770. doi: 10.1021/acscentsci.1c00745. Epub 2021 Sep 30. PubMed 34729420.
Backbone
  Vector backbone: pBad
  Vector type: Bacterial Expression
Growth in bacteria
  Bacterial resistance: Ampicillin, 100 μg/mL
  Growth temperature: 37°C
  Growth strain: DH5alpha
  Copy number: Low Copy
Gene/Insert
  Gene/Insert name: UXPS (alt name: an engineered sensor for UTP/UDP, used as a control for UGAcS)
  Species: Synthetic
  Promoter: araBAD
  Cloning method: Gibson Cloning
  Sequencing primers: 5′ pBad-F; 3′ pBad-R
Terms and licenses: Academic/Nonprofit Terms; Industry Terms: Not Available to Industry
How to cite: pBad-UXPS was a gift from Huiwang Ai (Addgene plasmid # 172138 ; http://n2t.net/addgene:172138 ; RRID:Addgene_172138)
