[The description below was written by a language model from this plasmid's Addgene catalogue record and pLannotate feature annotations shown in this document.]
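Description:
pBad-UXPS is a bacterial expression plasmid built on the pBad backbone for arabinose-inducible production of UXPS, a synthetic, genetically encoded green fluorescent sensor that responds to UDP/UTP. The sequenced record is 5,784 nt. The plasmid replicates in E. coli from a ColE1/pBR322-type origin, next to the pBR322 bom region and a short remnant of rop. The catalogue lists it as low copy, although the annotation software labels this origin class generically as high copy. Selection is by ampicillin through the bla (β-lactamase) gene under its own promoter.

The sensor open reading frame lies downstream of the araBAD promoter. The regulator gene araC is encoded on the opposite strand, so expression is repressed without L-arabinose and induced when it is added. The feature table shows a chimeric architecture. A short N-terminal segment with homology to the glycosyltransferase MurG is followed by a GFP-derived domain annotated as cEGFP, then a longer MurG-homologous segment. This arrangement indicates a fluorescent protein inserted into a MurG scaffold, a design in which ligand binding to the host domain is expected to alter fluorescence. The two MurG fragments are matched to different bacterial species by automated homology, so the true source of the scaffold cannot be determined from the record. Transcription ends at the rrnB region, which comprises a 5S rRNA segment and the T1 and T2 terminators.

According to the record, UXPS serves as a control for the related sensor UGAcS, and the associated publication concerns biosensors for UDP-GlcNAc. This plasmid is suited to expressing the control sensor in E. coli.
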