Features (pLannotate 1.2.2; 13 found; start..end, strand, type, name):
      1..285     +  promoter       araBAD promoter: araBAD; promoter of the L-arabinose operon of E. coli; the araC regulatory gene is transcribed in the opposite direction (Guzman et al., 1995)
    355..522     +  CDS            murG (fragment): MURG_PSEAE - Experimental evidence at protein level: Swiss-Prot protein existence level 1. Cell wall formation. Catalyzes the transfer of a GlcNAc subunit on undecaprenyl-pyrophosphoryl-MurNAc-pentapeptide (lipid intermediate I) to form undecaprenyl-pyrophosphoryl-MurNAc- (pentapeptide)GlcNAc (lipid intermediate II). From Pseudomonas aeruginosa (strain ATCC 15692 / DSM 22644 / CIP 104116 / JCM 14847 / LMG 12228 / 1C / PRS 101 / PAO1).
    526..1248    +  CDS            cEGFP: cEGFP is a basic (constitutively fluorescent) green fluorescent protein published in 2008, derived from Aequorea victoria.
   1255..2100    +  CDS            murG (fragment): MURG_HAEIN - Protein inferred from homology: Swiss-Prot protein existence level 3. Cell wall formation. Catalyzes the transfer of a GlcNAc subunit on undecaprenyl-pyrophosphoryl-MurNAc-pentapeptide (lipid intermediate I) to form undecaprenyl-pyrophosphoryl-MurNAc- (pentapeptide)GlcNAc (lipid intermediate II). From Haemophilus influenzae (strain ATCC 51907 / DSM 11121 / KW20 / Rd).
   2236..2351    +  ncRNA          5S rRNA: Accession: RF00001 - 5S ribosomal RNA
   2355..2441    +  terminator     rrnB T1 terminator: Escherichia coli rrnB; transcription terminator T1 from the E. coli rrnB gene
   2533..2560    +  terminator     rrnB T2 terminator: transcription terminator T2 from the E. coli rrnB gene
   2579..2670    +  promoter       AmpR promoter: bla
   2671..3531    +  CDS            AmpR: β-lactamase; bla; confers resistance to ampicillin, carbenicillin, and related antibiotics
   3702..4290    +  rep_origin     ori: high-copy-number ColE1/pMB1/pBR322/pUC origin of replication
   4476..4616    -  misc_feature   bom: basis of mobility region from pBR322
   4718..4758    -  CDS            rop (fragment): Rop protein, which maintains plasmids at low copy number; rop
   4880..5758    -  CDS            araC: L-arabinose regulatory protein; araC
>Addgene plasmid #172138 | pBad-UXPS | addgene full sequence | sequence record 338876 | Addgene NGS Result
AAGAAACCAATTGTCCATATTGCATCAGACATTGCCGTCACTGCGTCTTTTACTGGCTCTTCTCGCTAAC
CAAACCGGTAACCCCGCTTATTAAAAGCATTCTGTAACAAAGCGGGACCAAAGCCATGACAAAAACGCGT
AACAAAAGTGTCTATAATCACGGCAGAAAAGTCCACATTGATTATTTGCACGGCGTCACACTTTGCTATG
CCATAGCATTTTTATCCATAAGATTAGCGGATCCTACCTGACGCTTTTTATCGCAACTCTCTACTGTTTC
TCCATACCCGTTTTTTGGGCTAACAGGAGGAATTAACCATGGGCTCGAGTATGAGTGGTCAAGGAAAGCG
ATTAATGGTGATGGCAGGCGGATTGGGTGGATCTGTATTCCCGGGACTGGCGGTTGCGCACCATCTAATG
GCTCAGGGTTGGCAAGTTCGCTGGCTGGGAACTGCCGACCGTATGGAAGCGGACTTAGTGCCAAAACATG
GCATCGAAATTGATTTCATTCGTATCTCTGGTGAGGTTTATATCAAGGCCGACAAGCAGAAGAACGGCAT
CAAGGCGAACTTCCAGATCCGCCACAACGTGGAGGACGGCAGCATGCAGCTCGCCGACCACTACCAGCAG
AACACCCCCATTGGCGACGGCCCCGTGCTGCTGCCCGACAACCATTACCTGAGCACCCAGTCCGTGCTGA
GCAAAGACCCCAACGAGAAGCGCGATCACATGGTCCTGCTGGAGTTCGTGACCGCCGCCGGGATCACTCT
CGGCATGGACGAGCTGCACAAGGTGGACGGCGGATCCGGTGGCACCGGAGTGAGCAGGGGCGAGGAGCTG
TTCACCGGGGTGGTGCCCATCCTGGTCGAGCTGGACGGCGACGTAAACGGCCACAAGTTCCGCGTGAGGG
GCGAAGGCGAGGGCGATGCCACCAACGGCAAGCTGACCCTGAAGTTCATCTGCACCACCGGCAAGCTGCC
CGTGCCCTGGCCCACCCTCGTGACCACCTTGACCTACGGCGTGCAGTGCTTCTCCCGCTACCCCGACCAC
ATGAAGCAGCACGACTTCTTCAAGTCCGCCATGCCCGAAGGCTACGTCCAGGAGCGCACCATCTTCTTCA
AGGACGACGGCACCTACAAGACCCGCGCCGAGGTGAAGTTCGAGGGCGACACCCTGGTGAACCGCATCGA
GCTGAAGGGCATCGACTTCAAGGAGGACGGCAACATCCTGGGGCACAAGCTGGAGTACGAGTCTCTGCGT
GGAAAAGGTATAAAAGCACTGATAGCTGCCCCGCTGCGTATCTTCAACGCCTGGGAGCAGGCGCGGGCGA
TTATGAAAGCGTACAAACCTGACGTGGTGCTCGGTATGGGAGGCTACGTGTCAGGTCCAGGTGGTCTGGC
CGCGTGGTCGTTAGGCATTCCGGTTGTACTTCATGAACGGAACGGTATTGCGGGCTTAACCAATAAATGG
CTGGCGAAGATTGCCACCAAAGTGATGCAGGCGTTTCCAGGTGCTTTCCCTAATGCGGAAGTAGTGGGTA
ACCCGGTGCGTGCCGATGTGTTGGCGCTGCCGTTGCCGCGGCAACGTTTGGCTGGACGTGAAGGTCCGGT
TCGTGTGCTGGTAGTGGGTGGTTCTCAGGGCGCACGCATTCTTAACCAGACAATGCCGCAGGTTGCTGCG
AAACTGGGTGATTCAGTCACTATCTGGCATCAGAGCGGCAAAGGTTCGCAACAATCCGTTGAACAGGCGT
ATGCCGAAGCAGGGCAACCACAGCATAAGGTGACGGGATTTATTGATGATATGGCGGCGGCGTATGCGTG
GGCGGATGTCGTCGTTTGCCGCTCCGGTGCGTTAACGGTGAGTGAAATCGCCGCGGCAGGACTACCGGCG
TTGTTTGTGCCGTTTCAACATAAAGACCGCCAGCAATACTGGAATGCGCTACCGCTGGAAAAAGCGGGCG
CAGCCAAAATTATCGAGCAGCCACAGCTTAGCGTGGATGCTGTCGCCAACACCCTGGCCGGGTGGTCGCG
AGAAACCTTATTAACCATGGCAGAACGCGCCCGTGCTGCATCCATTCCGGATGCCACCGAGCGAGTGGCA
AATGAAGTGAGCCGGGTTGCCCGGGCGCACCATCACCACCATCATTAAGCTTGGCTGTTTTGGCGGATGA
GAGAAGATTTTCAGCCTGATACAGATTAAATCAGAACGCAGAAGCGGTCTGATAAAACAGAATTTGCCTG
GCGGCAGTAGCGCGGTGGTCCCACCTGACCCCATGCCGAACTCAGAAGTGAAACGCCGTAGCGCCGATGG
TAGTGTGGGGTCTCCCCATGCGAGAGTAGGGAACTGCCAGGCATCAAATAAAACGAAAGGCTCAGTCGAA
AGACTGGGCCTTTCGTTTTATCTGTTGTTTGTCGGTGAACGCTCTCCTGAGTAGGACAAATCCGCCGGGA
GCGGATTTGAACGTTGCGAAGCAACGGCCCGGAGGGTGGCGGGCAGGACGCCCGCCATAAACTGCCAGGC
ATCAAATTAAGCAGAAGGCCATCCTGACGGATGGCCTTTTTGCGTTTCTACAAACTCTTTTGTTTATTTT
TCTAAATACATTCAAATATGTATCCGCTCATGAGACAATAACCCTGATAAATGCTTCAATAATATTGAAA
AAGGAAGAGTATGAGTATTCAACATTTCCGTGTCGCCCTTATTCCCTTTTTTGCGGCATTTTGCCTTCCT
GTTTTTGCTCACCCAGAAACGCTGGTGAAAGTAAAAGATGCTGAAGATCAGTTGGGTGCACGAGTGGGTT
ACATCGAACTGGATCTCAACAGCGGTAAGATCCTTGAGAGTTTTCGCCCCGAAGAACGTTTTCCAATGAT
GAGCACTTTTAAAGTTCTGCTATGTGGCGCGGTATTATCCCGTGTTGACGCCGGGCAAGAGCAACTCGGT
CGCCGCATACACTATTCTCAGAATGACTTGGTTGAGTACTCACCAGTCACAGAAAAGCATCTTACGGATG
GCATGACAGTAAGAGAATTATGCAGTGCTGCCATAACCATGAGTGATAACACTGCGGCCAACTTACTTCT
GACAACGATCGGAGGACCGAAGGAGCTAACCGCTTTTTTGCACAACATGGGGGATCATGTAACTCGCCTT
GATCGTTGGGAACCGGAGCTGAATGAAGCCATACCAAACGACGAGCGTGACACCACGATGCCTGTAGCAA
TGGCAACAACGTTGCGCAAACTATTAACTGGCGAACTACTTACTCTAGCTTCCCGGCAACAATTAATAGA
CTGGATGGAGGCGGATAAAGTTGCAGGACCACTTCTGCGCTCGGCCCTTCCGGCTGGCTGGTTTATTGCT
GATAAATCTGGAGCCGGTGAGCGTGGGTCTCGCGGTATCATTGCAGCACTGGGGCCAGATGGTAAGCCCT
CCCGTATCGTAGTTATCTACACGACGGGGAGTCAGGCAACTATGGATGAACGAAATAGACAGATCGCTGA
GATAGGTGCCTCACTGATTAAGCATTGGTAACTGTCAGACCAAGTTTACTCATATATACTTTAGATTGAT
TTAAAACTTCATTTTTAATTTAAAAGGATCTAGGTGAAGATCCTTTTTGATAATCTCATGACCAAAATCC
CTTAACGTGAGTTTTCGTTCCACTGAGCGTCAGACCCCGTAGAAAAGATCAAAGGATCTTCTTGAGATCC
TTTTTTTCTGCGCGTAATCTGCTGCTTGCAAACAAAAAAACCACCGCTACCAGCGGTGGTTTGTTTGCCG
GATCAAGAGCTACCAACTCTTTTTCCGAAGGTAACTGGCTTCAGCAGAGCGCAGATACCAAATACTGTCC
TTCTAGTGTAGCCGTAGTTAGGCCACCACTTCAAGAACTCTGTAGCACCGCCTACATACCTCGCTCTGCT
AATCCTGTTACCAGTGGCTGCTGCCAGTGGCGATAAGTCGTGTCTTACCGGGTTGGACTCAAGACGATAG
TTACCGGATAAGGCGCAGCGGTCGGGCTGAACGGGGGGTTCGTGCACACAGCCCAGCTTGGAGCGAACGA
CCTACACCGAACTGAGATACCTACAGCGTGAGCTATGAGAAAGCGCCACGCTTCCCGAAGGGAGAAAGGC
GGACAGGTATCCGGTAAGCGGCAGGGTCGGAACAGGAGAGCGCACGAGGGAGCTTCCAGGGGGAAACGCC
TGGTATCTTTATAGTCCTGTCGGGTTTCGCCACCTCTGACTTGAGCGTCGATTTTTGTGATGCTCGTCAG
GGGGGCGGAGCCTATGGAAAAACGCCAGCAACGCGGCCTTTTTACGGTTCCTGGCCTTTTGCTGGCCTTT
TGCTCACATGTTCTTTCCTGCGTTATCCCCTGATTCTGTGGATAACCGTATTACCGCCTTTGAGTGAGCT
GATACCGCTCGCCGCAGCCGAACGACCGAGCGCAGCGAGTCAGTGAGCGAGGAAGCGGAAGAGCGCCTGA
TGCGGTATTTTCTCCTTACGCATCTGTGCGGTATTTCACACCGCATATGGTGCACTCTCAGTACAATCTG
CTCTGATGCCGCATAGTTAAGCCAGTATACACTCCGCTATCGCTACGTGACTGGGTCATGGCTGCGCCCC
GACACCCGCCAACACCCGCTGACGCGCCCTGACGGGCTTGTCTGCTCCCGGCATCCGCTTACAGACAAGC
TGTGACCGTCTCCGGGAGCTGCATGTGTCAGAGGTTTTCACCGTCATCACCGAAACGCGCGAGGCAGCAG
ATCAATTCGCGCGCGAAGGCGAAGCGGCATGCATAATGTGCCTGTCAAATGGACGAAGCAGGGATTCTGC
AAACCCTATGCTACTCCGTCAAGCCGTCAATTGTCTGATTCGTTACCAATTATGACAACTTGACGGCTAC
ATCATTCACTTTTTCTTCACAACCGGCACGGAACTCGCTCGGGCTGGCCCCGGTGCATTTTTTAAATACC
CGCGAGAAATAGAGTTGATCGTCAAAACCAACATTGCGACCGACGGTGGCGATAGGCATCCGGGTGGTGC
TCAAAAGCAGCTTCGCCTGGCTGATACGTTGGTCCTCGCGCCAGCTTAAGACGCTAATCCCTAACTGCTG
GCGGAAAAGATGTGACAGACGCGACGGCGACAAGCAAACATGCTGTGCGACGCTGGCGATATCAAAATTG
CTGTCTGCCAGGTGATCGCTGATGTACTGACAAGCCTCGCGTACCCGATTATCCATCGGTGGATGGAGCG
ACTCGTTAATCGCTTCCATGCGCCGCAGTAACAATTGCTCAAGCAGATTTATCGCCAGCAGCTCCGAATA
GCGCCCTTCCCCTTGCCCGGCGTTAATGATTTGCCCAAACAGGTCGCTGAAATGCGGCTGGTGCGCTTCA
TCCGGGCGAAAGAACCCCGTATTGGCAAATATTGACGGCCAGTTAAGCCATTCATGCCAGTAGGCGCGCG
GACGAAAGTAAACCCACTGGTGATACCATTCGCGAGCCTCCGGATGACGACCGTAGTGATGAATCTCTCC
TGGCGGGAACAGCAAAATATCACCCGGTCGGCAAACAAATTCTCGTCCCTGATTTTTCACCACCCCCTGA
CCGCGAATGGTGAGATTGAGAATATAACCTTTCATTCCCAGCGGTCGGTCGATAAAAAAATCGAGATAAC
CGTTGGCCTCAATCGGCGTTAAACCCGCCACCAGATGGGCATTAAACGAGTATCCCGGCAGCAGGGGATC
ATTTTGCGCTTCAGCCATACTTTTCATACTCCCGCCATTCAGAG
